Addgene plasmid #178109: ATP1A1_G6_T804N_MTOR_F2108L_Dual_pegRNA
Purpose: Control vector for coselection for prime editing in human cells. Tandem expression of ATP1A1 T804N-G6 and MTOR-F2108L pegRNAs from two independent U6 promoters.
Depositing lab: Yannick Doyon. Depositing organization: Universite Laval. Publication: Marker-free co-selection for successive rounds of prime editing in human cells. Levesque S, Mayorga D, Fiset JP, Goupil C, Duringer A, Loiselle A, Bouchard E, Agudelo D, Doyon Y. Nat Commun. 2022 Oct 7;13(1):5909. doi: 10.1038/s41467-022-33669-z. PubMed 36207338.
Backbone
  Vector backbone: pU6-pegRNA-GG-acceptor
  Total vector size (bp): 2701
  Vector type: Mammalian Expression, CRISPR ; Prime editing
Growth in bacteria
  Bacterial resistance: Ampicillin, 100 μg/mL
  Growth temperature: 37°C
  Growth strain: DH5alpha
  Copy number: High Copy
Gene/Insert
  Gene/Insert name: ATP1A1 G6 T804N pegRNA + MTOR-F2108L pegRNA
  gRNA/shRNA sequence: GCAAACATTCCACTACCACT and GCAGCTGCTTTGAGATTCGT
  Species: H. sapiens (human)
  Promoter: Tandem U6 promoters
  Cloning method: Restriction Enzyme; 5′ cloning site BsaI (destroyed during cloning); 3′ cloning site BsaI (destroyed during cloning)
  Sequencing primers: 5′ CAGGGTTATTGTCTCATGAGCGG; 3′ GGGAAACGCCTGGTATCTTT
Terms and licenses: Academic/Nonprofit Terms; Industry Terms: Not Available to Industry
Depositor comments: Control pegRNA vector derived from ATP1A1_G6_T804N_Dual_pegRNA. This vector can be used as a positive control for prime editing (PE3 in combination with ATP1A1_G8_MTOR_Nick_Intron-45_Dual_sgRNA) to co-target ATP1A1 (T804N) and MTOR to perform coselection for MTOR rapamycin resistance mutation F2108L. Please visit https://doi.org/10.1101/2021.11.02.464583 for bioRxiv preprint.
How to cite: ATP1A1_G6_T804N_MTOR_F2108L_Dual_pegRNA was a gift from Yannick Doyon (Addgene plasmid # 178109 ; http://n2t.net/addgene:178109 ; RRID:Addgene_178109)
