[The description below was written by a language model from this plasmid's Addgene catalogue record and pLannotate feature annotations shown in this document.]
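Description:
ATP1A1_G6_T804N_MTOR_F2108L_Dual_pegRNA is a compact (about 2.7 kb) mammalian CRISPR prime-editing plasmid built on the pU6-pegRNA-GG-acceptor backbone, with the guide cassettes assembled through BsaI sites that were destroyed during cloning. It is propagated in E. coli as a high-copy plasmid through a ColE1/pUC-type origin and selected with ampicillin through a β-lactamase gene driven by its own bla promoter. It carries no mammalian selection marker or editor protein, so the prime editor must be supplied separately.

The payload consists of two independent human U6 (RNA polymerase III) promoters, each followed by a spacer and a Streptococcus pyogenes Cas9 guide RNA scaffold, giving tandem expression of two human-targeting pegRNAs. One installs the T804N substitution in ATP1A1; the other installs F2108L in MTOR, a rapamycin resistance mutation. The short "FRB*" fragment annotated immediately after one scaffold is most plausibly not a coding element. It likely reflects the 3′ extension of the MTOR pegRNA, whose template matches the rapamycin-binding region of MTOR, which would identify that cassette as the MTOR one.

The plasmid serves as a positive control for marker-free coselection in prime editing of human cells: selecting for the ATP1A1 edit is meant to enrich for cells that also carry the edit at the second locus. The depositor notes that it derives from the ATP1A1_G6_T804N_Dual_pegRNA vector. It can be used in a PE3 configuration alongside a companion dual-sgRNA plasmid that provides nicking guides for ATP1A1 and MTOR.
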