Features (pLannotate 1.2.2; 8 found; start..end, strand, type, name):
      1..241     +  promoter       U6 promoter: RNA polymerase III promoter for human U6 snRNA
    270..345     +  misc_RNA       gRNA scaffold: guide RNA scaffold for the Streptococcus pyogenes CRISPR/Cas9 system
    346..367     +  CDS            FRB* (fragment): T2098L mutant of FKBP-rapamycin binding domain of human FRAP binds synthetic ligands such as AP21967
    474..1062    -  rep_origin     ori: high-copy-number ColE1/pMB1/pBR322/pUC origin of replication
   1233..2093    -  CDS            AmpR: β-lactamase; bla; confers resistance to ampicillin, carbenicillin, and related antibiotics
   2094..2198    -  promoter       AmpR promoter: bla
   2261..2501    +  promoter       U6 promoter: RNA polymerase III promoter for human U6 snRNA
   2530..2605    +  misc_RNA       gRNA scaffold: guide RNA scaffold for the Streptococcus pyogenes CRISPR/Cas9 system
>Addgene plasmid #178109 | ATP1A1_G6_T804N_MTOR_F2108L_Dual_pegRNA | addgene full sequence | sequence record 350192 | Addgene NGS Result
GAGGGCCTATTTCCCATGATTCCTTCATATTTGCATATACGATACAAGGCTGTTAGAGAGATAATTAGAA
TTAATTTGACTGTAAACACAAAGATATTAGTACAAAATACGTGACGTAGAAAGTAATAATTTCTTGGGTA
GTTTGCAGTTTTAAAATTATGTTTTAAAATGGACTATCATATGCTTACCGTAACTTGAAAGTATTTCGAT
TTCTTGGCTTTATATATCTTGTGGAAAGGACGAAACACCGCAGCTGCTTTGAGATTCGTGTTTTAGAGCT
AGAAATAGCAAGTTAAAATAAGGCTAGTCCGTTATCAACTTGAAAAAGTGGCACCGAGTCGGTGCTGTGT
TGCGACGAATCTCAAAGCAGTTTTTTTAAGCTTGGGCCGCTCGAGGTACCTCTCTACATATGACATGTGA
GCAAAAGGCCAGCAAAAGGCCAGGAACCGTAAAAAGGCCGCGTTGCTGGCGTTTTTCCATAGGCTCCGCC
CCCCTGACGAGCATCACAAAAATCGACGCTCAAGTCAGAGGTGGCGAAACCCGACAGGACTATAAAGATA
CCAGGCGTTTCCCCCTGGAAGCTCCCTCGTGCGCTCTCCTGTTCCGACCCTGCCGCTTACCGGATACCTG
TCCGCCTTTCTCCCTTCGGGAAGCGTGGCGCTTTCTCATAGCTCACGCTGTAGGTATCTCAGTTCGGTGT
AGGTCGTTCGCTCCAAGCTGGGCTGTGTGCACGAACCCCCCGTTCAGCCCGACCGCTGCGCCTTATCCGG
TAACTATCGTCTTGAGTCCAACCCGGTAAGACACGACTTATCGCCACTGGCAGCAGCCACTGGTAACAGG
ATTAGCAGAGCGAGGTATGTAGGCGGTGCTACAGAGTTCTTGAAGTGGTGGCCTAACTACGGCTACACTA
GAAGAACAGTATTTGGTATCTGCGCTCTGCTGAAGCCAGTTACCTTCGGAAAAAGAGTTGGTAGCTCTTG
ATCCGGCAAACAAACCACCGCTGGTAGCGGTGGTTTTTTTGTTTGCAAGCAGCAGATTACGCGCAGAAAA
AAAGGATCTCAAGAAGATCCTTTGATCTTTTCTACGGGGTCTGACGCTCAGTGGAACGAAAACTCACGTT
AAGGGATTTTGGTCATGAGATTATCAAAAAGGATCTTCACCTAGATCCTTTTAAATTAAAAATGAAGTTT
TAAATCAATCTAAAGTATATATGAGTAAACTTGGTCTGACAGTTACCAATGCTTAATCAGTGAGGCACCT
ATCTCAGCGATCTGTCTATTTCGTTCATCCATAGTTGCCTGACTCCCCGTCGTGTAGATAACTACGATAC
GGGAGGGCTTACCATCTGGCCCCAGTGCTGCAATGATACCGCGAGATCCACGCTCACCGGCTCCAGATTT
ATCAGCAATAAACCAGCCAGCCGGAAGGGCCGAGCGCAGAAGTGGTCCTGCAACTTTATCCGCCTCCATC
CAGTCTATTAATTGTTGCCGGGAAGCTAGAGTAAGTAGTTCGCCAGTTAATAGTTTGCGCAACGTTGTTG
CCATTGCTACAGGCATCGTGGTGTCACGCTCGTCGTTTGGTATGGCTTCATTCAGCTCCGGTTCCCAACG
ATCAAGGCGAGTTACATGATCCCCCATGTTGTGCAAAAAAGCGGTTAGCTCCTTCGGTCCTCCGATCGTT
GTCAGAAGTAAGTTGGCCGCAGTGTTATCACTCATGGTTATGGCAGCACTGCATAATTCTCTTACTGTCA
TGCCATCCGTAAGATGCTTTTCTGTGACTGGTGAGTACTCAACCAAGTCATTCTGAGAATAGTGTATGCG
GCGACCGAGTTGCTCTTGCCCGGCGTCAATACGGGATAATACCGCGCCACATAGCAGAACTTTAAAAGTG
CTCATCATTGGAAAACGTTCTTCGGGGCGAAAACTCTCAAGGATCTTACCGCTGTTGAGATCCAGTTCGA
TGTAACCCACTCGTGCACCCAACTGATCTTCAGCATCTTTTACTTTCACCAGCGTTTCTGGGTGAGCAAA
AACAGGAAGGCAAAATGCCGCAAAAAAGGGAATAAGGGCGACACGGAAATGTTGAATACTCATACTCTTC
CTTTTTCAATATTATTGAAGCATTTATCAGGGTTATTGTCTCATGAGCGGATACATATTTGAATGTATTT
AGAAAAATAAACAAATAGGGGTTCCGCGCACATTTCCCCGAAAAGTGCCACCTGACGTCGCTAGCTGTAC
ATACCAAGGTCGGGCAGGAAGAGGGCCTATTTCCCATGATTCCTTCATATTTGCATATACGATACAAGGC
TGTTAGAGAGATAATTAGAATTAATTTGACTGTAAACACAAAGATATTAGTACAAAATACGTGACGTAGA
AAGTAATAATTTCTTGGGTAGTTTGCAGTTTTAAAATTATGTTTTAAAATGGACTATCATATGCTTACCG
TAACTTGAAAGTATTTCGATTTCTTGGCTTTATATATCTTGTGGAAAGGACGAAACACCGCAAACATTCC
ACTACCACTGTTTTAGAGCTAGAAATAGCAAGTTAAAATAAGGCTAGTCCGTTATCAACTTGAAAAAGTG
GCACCGAGTCGGTGCGACATTCCCCAGAGGTAGTGGAATGTTTTTTTAAGCTTGGGCCGCTCGAGGTACC
TCTCTACGTCGACTGGATCCGGTACCAAGGTCGGGCAGGAA
